Addgene plasmid #49236: pJFA344C7
Purpose: TET1-catalytic domain (CD) expression vector for TALE-TET1 fusion protein to induce targeted demethylation in mammalian cells
Depositing lab: Keith Joung. Depositing organization: Massachusetts General Hospital. Publication: Targeted DNA demethylation and activation of endogenous genes using programmable TALE-TET1 fusion proteins. Maeder ML, Angstman JF, Richardson ME, Linder SJ, Cascio VM, Tsai SQ, Ho QH, Sander JD, Reyon D, Bernstein BE, Costello JF, Wilkinson MF, Joung JK. Nat Biotechnol. 2013 Oct 9. doi: 10.1038/nbt.2726. PubMed 24108092.
Backbone
  Vector backbone: unknown
  Backbone manufacturer: Joung lab
  Vector type: TALEN ; TALE-TET1 Expression Vector
Growth in bacteria
  Bacterial resistance: Ampicillin, 100 μg/mL
  Growth temperature: 37°C
  Growth strain: XL1 Blue
  Copy number: Unknown
Gene/Insert
  Gene/Insert name: TALE-TET1CD Backbone (alt name: RVD of 0.5 TALE repeat: NI (binds A))
  Species: H. sapiens (human), Synthetic
  Entrez Gene: TET1 (a.k.a. CXXC6, LCX, bA119F7.1)
  Promoter: EF1a
  Cloning method: Unknown
  Sequencing primers: 5′ OMM520; 3′ OJA199
Terms and licenses: Academic/Nonprofit Terms; Industry Terms: Not Available to Industry
Depositor comments: Location of plasmid features: EF1alpha promoter = 922-2106 NLS = 2118-2142 TALE N-terminal domain = 2167-2577 Clone TALE array repeats between BsmBI sites TALE C-terminal domain = 2665-2949 TET1 catalytic domain = 2956-5123 BGH polyA = 6369-6596
How to cite: pJFA344C7 was a gift from Keith Joung (Addgene plasmid # 49236 ; http://n2t.net/addgene:49236 ; RRID:Addgene_49236)
