[The description below was written by a language model from this plasmid's Addgene catalogue record and pLannotate feature annotations shown in this document.]
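Description:
pJFA344C7 is an 8.1 kb mammalian expression plasmid that serves as a recipient backbone for building TALE-TET1 fusion proteins, which are used for targeted DNA demethylation in mammalian cells. The parental backbone is not specified in the record. In bacteria it is propagated through a high-copy ColE1/pUC-type origin and selected with ampicillin via the bla gene. Remnants of lac regulatory sequence and a bom fragment are carried over from earlier cloning vectors.

The expression cassette is driven by the strong constitutive human EF-1α promoter. According to the depositor's notes, the open reading frame begins with a nuclear localization signal, followed by the TALE N-terminal domain. A pair of BsmBI sites then allows a custom array of TALE repeats to be inserted, and after them comes the TALE C-terminal domain. The annotation software matches these TALE segments to Xanthomonas avirulence effectors. The final half repeat is preset with the NI repeat-variable diresidue, which recognises adenine, so this backbone suits target sites ending in A. The human TET1 catalytic domain is fused downstream. TET1 is a dioxygenase that oxidises 5-methylcytosine to 5-hydroxymethylcytosine and further products, the first step of active demethylation. An SV40 polyadenylation signal follows the fusion.

The feature table also shows an SV40 early promoter driving a puromycin N-acetyltransferase gene, which would permit selection of transfected mammalian cells, although the catalogue entry does not mention it. A V5 tag sequence and the bGH polyadenylation signal lie further downstream. Once a repeat array is cloned in, the resulting protein directs TET1 activity to a chosen locus to demethylate CpGs and activate endogenous genes.
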