Features (pLannotate 1.2.2; 19 found; start..end, strand, type, name):
    569..673     -  promoter       AmpR promoter: bla
    744..788     -  misc_feature   bom (fragment): basis of mobility region from pBR322
    927..2105    +  promoter       EF-1α promoter: strong constitutive promoter for human elongation factor EF-1α
   2170..2670    +  CDS            avrXa10 (fragment): AVX10_XANOO - Experimental evidence at protein level: Swiss-Prot protein existence level 1. Avirulence protein. Induces the hypersensitive response (HR)in rice plants carrying the resistance gene Xa10. Activity depends on the presence of the core repeat domains; replacement with repeat domains from other proteins (AvrBs3 of X.euvesicatoria (AC P14727) or AvrXa7 of this organism) does not elicit the HR. Probably acts as a transcription factor in its host plant (rice) to induce plant resistance or disease. From Xanthomonas oryzae pv. oryzae.
   2665..2964    +  CDS            avrBs3 (fragment): AVRB3_XANEU - Experimental evidence at protein level: Swiss-Prot protein existence level 1. Avirulence protein. Acts as a transcription factor in C.annuum plants. In susceptible plants lacking the Bs3 resistance gene induces expression of a number of genes, including genes homologous to a family of auxin-induced genes, alpha-expansin genes, pectate lyase, anthocyanidin glucoside rhamnosyl transferase and at least one transcription factor, UPA20. Their expression leads to plant hypertrophy in mesophyll cells, probably mainly mediated by UPA20 (PubMed:17962565). In resistant plants induces the h
   2962..5115    +  CDS            TET1 (fragment): TET1_HUMAN - Also known as CXXC6, KIAA1676, LCX. Experimental evidence at protein level: Swiss-Prot protein existence level 1. Dioxygenase that catalyzes the conversion of the modified genomic base 5-methylcytosine (5mC) into 5-hydroxymethylcytosine (5hmC) and plays a key role in active DNA demethylation. Also mediates subsequent conversion of 5hmC into 5-formylcytosine (5fC), and conversion of 5fC to 5-carboxylcytosine (5caC). Conversion of 5mC into 5hmC, 5fC and 5caC probably constitutes the first step in cytosine demethylation. Methylation at the C5 position of cytosine bases is an epigenet
   5127..5245    +  polyA_signal   SV40 poly(A) signal: SV40 polyadenylation signal
   5276..5605    +  promoter       SV40 promoter: SV40 enhancer and early promoter
   5615..6214    +  CDS            PuroR: puromycin N-acetyltransferase; pac from Streptomyces; confers resistance to puromycin
   6276..6317    +  CDS            V5 tag: epitope tag from simian virus 5
   6373..6580    +  polyA_signal   bGH poly(A) signal: bovine growth hormone polyadenylation signal
   6601..6622    +  promoter       SV40 promoter (fragment): SV40 enhancer and early promoter
   6627..6643    +  misc_feature   MCS (fragment): pBluescript multiple cloning site
   6692..6708    -  protein_bind   lac operator: The lac repressor binds to the lac operator to inhibit transcription in E. coli. This inhibition can be relieved by adding lactose or isopropyl-β-D-thiogalactopyranoside (IPTG). lac repressor encoded by lacI
   6716..6746    -  promoter       lac promoter: promoter for the E. coli lac operon
   6761..6782    -  protein_bind   CAP binding site: CAP binding activates transcription in the presence of cAMP. E. coli catabolite activator protein
   6795..6887    -  CDS            lacI (fragment): lac repressor; lacI; The lac repressor binds to the lac operator to inhibit transcription in E. coli. This inhibition can be relieved by adding lactose or isopropyl-β-D-thiogalactopyranoside (IPTG).
   7070..7658    -  rep_origin     ori: high-copy-number ColE1/pMB1/pBR322/pUC origin of replication
   7829..568     -  CDS            AmpR (across the origin): β-lactamase; bla; confers resistance to ampicillin, carbenicillin, and related antibiotics
>Addgene plasmid #49236 | pJFA344C7 | depositor full sequence | sequence record 72802 | pJFA344C7 sequence 8121 bps
TGCGCAACGTTGTTGCCATTGCTACAGGCATCGTGGTGTCACGCTCGTCGTTTGGTATGGCTTCATTCAG
CTCCGGTTCCCAACGATCAAGGCGAGTTACATGATCCCCCATGTTGTGCAAAAAAGCGGTTAGCTCCTTC
GGTCCTCCGATCGTTGTCAGAAGTAAGTTGGCCGCAGTGTTATCACTCATGGTTATGGCAGCACTGCATA
ATTCTCTTACTGTCATGCCATCCGTAAGATGCTTTTCTGTGACTGGTGAGTACTCAACCAAGTCATTCTG
AGAATAGTGTATGCGGCGACCGAGTTGCTCTTGCCCGGCGTCAATACGGGATAATACCGCGCCACATAGC
AGAACTTTAAAAGTGCTCATCATTGGAAAACGTTCTTCGGGGCGAAAACTCTCAAGGATCTTACCGCTGT
TGAGATCCAGTTCGATGTAACCCACTCGTGCACCCAACTGATCTTCAGCATCTTTTACTTTCACCAGCGT
TTCTGGGTGAGCAAAAACAGGAAGGCAAAATGCCGCAAAAAAGGGAATAAGGGCGACACGGAAATGTTGA
ATACTCATACTCTTCCTTTTTCAATATTATTGAAGCATTTATCAGGGTTATTGTCTCATGAGCGGATACA
TATTTGAATGTATTTAGAAAAATAAACAAATAGGGGTTCCGCGCACATTTCCCCGAAAAGTGCCACCTGA
CGTCGACGGATCGGGAGATCGATCTCCCGATCCCCTAGGGTCGACTCTCAGTACAATCTGCTCTGATGCC
GCATAGTTAAGCCAGTATCTGCTCCCTGCTTGTGTGTTGGAGGTCGCTGAGTAGTGCGCGAGCAAAATTT
AAGCTACAACAAGGCAAGGCTTGACCGACAATTGCATGAAGAATCTGCTTAGGGTTAGGCGTTTTGCGCT
GCTTCGCTAGTCGTGAGGCTCCGGTGCCCGTCAGTGGGCAGAGCGCACATCGCCCACAGTCCCCGAGAAG
TTGGGGGGAGGGGTCGGCAATTGAACCGGTGCCTAGAGAAGGTGGCGCGGGGTAAACTGGGAAAGTGATG
TCGTGTACTGGCTCCGCCTTTTTCCCGAGGGTGGGGGAGAACCGTATATAAGTGCAGTAGTCGCCGTGAA
CGTTCTTTTTCGCAACGGGTTTGCCGCCAGAACACAGGTAAGTGCCGTGTGTGGTTCCCGCGGGCCTGGC
CTCTTTACGGGTTATGGCCCTTGCGTGCCTTGAATTACTTCCACCTGGCTGCAGTACGTGATTCTTGATC
CCGAGCTTCGGGTTGGAAGTGGGTGGGAGAGTTCGAGGCCTTGCGCTTAAGGAGCCCCTTCGCCTCGTGC
TTGAGTTGAGGCCTGGCCTGGGCGCTGGGGCCGCCGCGTGCGAATCTGGTGGCACCTTCGCGCCTGTCTC
GCTGCTTTCGATAAGTCTCTAGCCATTTAAAATTTTTGATGACCTGCTGCGACGCTTTTTTTCTGGCAAG
ATAGTCTTGTAAATGCGGGCCAAGATCTGCACACTGGTATTTCGGTTTTTGGGGCCGCGGGCGGCGACGG
GGCCCGTGCGTCCCAGCGCACATGTTCGGCGAGGCGGGGCCTGCGAGCGCGGCCACCGAGAATCGGACGG
GGGTAGTCTCAAGCTGGCCGGCCTGCTCTGGTGCCTGGCCTCGCGCCGCCGTGTATCGCCCCGCCCTGGG
CGGCAAGGCTGGCCCGGTCGGCACCAGTTGCGTGAGCGGAAAGATGGCCGCTTCCCGGCCCTGCTGCAGG
GAGCTCAAAATGGAGGACGCGGCGCTCGGGAGAGCGGGCGGGTGAGTCACCCACACAAAGGAAAAGGGCC
TTTCCGTCCTCAGCCGTCGCTTCATGTGACTCCACGGAGTACCGGGCGCCGTCCAGGCACCTCGATTAGT
TCTCGAGCTTTTGGAGTACGTCGTCTTTAGGTTGGGGGGAGGGGTTTTATGCGATGGAGTTTCCCCACAC
TGAGTGGGTGGAGACTGAAGTTAGGCCAGCTTGGCACTTGATGTAATTCTCCTTGGAATTTGCCCTTTTT
GAGTTTGGATCTTGGTTCATTCTCAAGCCTCAGACAGTGGTTCAAAGTTTTTTTCTTCCATTTCAGGTGT
CGTGAAGCGGCCGCCACCATGGCCCCCAAGAAGAAGAGGAAGGTGGGCATTCACCGCGGGGTACCTATGG
TGGACTTGAGGACACTCGGTTATTCGCAACAGCAACAGGAGAAAATCAAGCCTAAGGTCAGGAGCACCGT
CGCGCAACACCACGAGGCGCTTGTGGGGCATGGCTTCACTCATGCGCATATTGTCGCGCTTTCACAGCAC
CCTGCGGCGCTTGGGACGGTGGCTGTCAAATACCAAGATATGATTGCGGCCCTGCCCGAAGCCACGCACG
AGGCAATTGTAGGGGTCGGTAAACAGTGGTCGGGAGCGCGAGCACTTGAGGCGCTGCTGACTGTGGCGGG
TGAGCTTAGGGGGCCTCCGCTCCAGCTCGACACCGGGCAGCTGCTGAAGATCGCGAAGAGAGGGGGAGTA
ACAGCGGTAGAGGCAGTGCACGCCTGGCGCAATGCGCTCACCGGGGCCCCCTTGAACAGAGACGATCTAG
AGCTAGACGTCTCGCTGACACCCGAACAGGTGGTCGCCATTGCTTCTAACATCGGAGGACGGCCAGCCTT
GGAGAGCATTGTGGCCCAGCTGTCCAGGCCGGACCCTGCCCTGGCCGCGTTAACCAACGACCACCTCGTC
GCCTTGGCCTGCCTCGGCGGACGTCCTGCGCTGGATGCAGTGAAAAAGGGATTGCCGCACGCGCCGGCCT
TGATCAAAAGAACCAATCGCCGTATTCCCGAACGCACATCCCATCGCGTTGCCGACCACGCGCAAGTGGT
TCGCGTGCTGGGTTTTTTCCAGTGCCACTCCCACCCAGCGCAAGCATTTGATGACGCCATGACGCAGTTC
GGGATGAGCGGAGGAGGATCCCTGCCCACCTGCAGCTGTCTTGATCGAGTTATACAAAAAGACAAAGGCC
CATATTATACACACCTTGGGGCAGGACCAAGTGTTGCTGCTGTCAGGGAAATCATGGAGAATAGGTATGG
TCAAAAAGGAAACGCAATAAGGATAGAAATAGTAGTGTACACCGGTAAAGAAGGGAAAAGCTCTCATGGG
TGTCCAATTGCTAAGTGGGTTTTAAGAAGAAGCAGTGATGAAGAAAAAGTTCTTTGTTTGGTCCGGCAGC
GTACAGGCCACCACTGTCCAACTGCTGTGATGGTGGTGCTCATCATGGTGTGGGATGGCATCCCTCTTCC
AATGGCCGACCGGCTATACACAGAGCTCACAGAGAATCTAAAGTCATACAATGGGCACCCTACCGACAGA
AGATGCACCCTCAATGAAAATCGTACCTGTACATGTCAAGGAATTGATCCAGAGACTTGTGGAGCTTCAT
TCTCTTTTGGCTGTTCATGGAGTATGTACTTTAATGGCTGTAAGTTTGGTAGAAGCCCAAGCCCCAGAAG
ATTTAGAATTGATCCAAGCTCTCCCTTACATGAAAAAAACCTTGAAGATAACTTACAGAGTTTGGCTACA
CGATTAGCTCCAATTTATAAGCAGTATGCTCCAGTAGCTTACCAAAATCAGGTGGAATATGAAAATGTTG
CCCGAGAATGTCGGCTTGGCAGCAAGGAAGGTCGACCCTTCTCTGGGGTCACTGCTTGCCTGGACTTCTG
TGCTCATCCCCACAGGGACATTCACAACATGAATAATGGAAGCACTGTGGTTTGTACCTTAACTCGAGAA
GATAACCGCTCTTTGGGTGTTATTCCTCAAGATGAGCAGCTCCATGTGCTACCTCTTTATAAGCTTTCAG
ACACAGATGAGTTTGGCTCCAAGGAAGGAATGGAAGCCAAGATCAAATCTGGGGCCATCGAGGTCCTGGC
ACCCCGCCGCAAAAAAAGAACGTGTTTCACTCAGCCTGTTCCCCGTTCTGGAAAGAAGAGGGCTGCGATG
ATGACAGAGGTTCTTGCACATAAGATAAGGGCAGTGGAAAAGAAACCTATTCCCCGAATCAAGCGGAAGA
ATAACTCAACAACAACAAACAACAGTAAGCCTTCGTCACTGCCAACCTTAGGGAGTAACACTGAGACCGT
GCAACCTGAAGTAAAAAGTGAAACCGAACCCCATTTTATCTTAAAAAGTTCAGACAACACTAAAACTTAT
TCGCTGATGCCATCCGCTCCTCACCCAGTGAAAGAGGCATCTCCAGGCTTCTCCTGGTCCCCGAAGACTG
CTTCAGCCACACCAGCTCCACTGAAGAATGACGCAACAGCCTCATGCGGGTTTTCAGAAAGAAGCAGCAC
TCCCCACTGTACGATGCCTTCGGGAAGACTCAGTGGTGCCAATGCTGCAGCTGCTGATGGCCCTGGCATT
TCACAGCTTGGCGAAGTGGCTCCTCTCCCCACCCTGTCTGCTCCTGTGATGGAGCCCCTCATTAATTCTG
AGCCTTCCACTGGTGTGACTGAGCCGCTAACGCCTCATCAGCCAAACCACCAGCCCTCCTTCCTCACCTC
TCCTCAAGACCTTGCCTCTTCTCCAATGGAAGAAGATGAGCAGCATTCTGAAGCAGATGAGCCTCCATCA
GACGAACCCCTATCTGATGACCCCCTGTCACCTGCTGAGGAGAAATTGCCCCACATTGATGAGTATTGGT
CAGACAGTGAGCACATCTTTTTGGATGCAAATATTGGTGGGGTGGCCATCGCACCTGCTCACGGCTCGGT
TTTGATTGAGTGTGCCCGGCGAGAGCTGCACGCTACCACTCCTGTTGAGCACCCCAACCGTAATCATCCA
ACCCGCCTCTCCCTTGTCTTTTACCAGCACAAAAACCTAAATAAGCCCCAACATGGTTTTGAACTAAACA
AGATTAAGTTTGAGGCTAAAGAAGCTAAGAATAAGAAAATGAAGGCCTCAGAGCAAAAAGACCAGGCAGC
TAATGAAGGTCCAGAACAGTCCTCTGAAGTAAATGAATTGAACCAAATTCCTTCTCATAAAGCATTAACA
TTAACCCATGACAATGTTGTCACCGTGTCCCCTTATGCTCTCACACACGTTGCGGGGCCCTATAACCATT
GGGTCTGATTAATTAATTGTTTATTGCAGCTTATAATGGTTACAAATAAAGCAATAGCATCACAAATTTC
ACAAATAAAGCATTTTTTTCACTGCATTCTAGTTGTGGTTTGTCCAAACTCATCAATGTATCTTATGAAT
TCCGATTAAGTCGACCCTGTGGAATGTGTGTCAGTTAGGGTGTGGAAAGTCCCCAGGCTCCCCAGCAGGC
AGAAGTATGCAAAGCATGCATCTCAATTAGTCAGCAACCAGGTGTGGAAAGTCCCCAGGCTCCCCAGCAG
GCAGAAGTATGCAAAGCATGCATCTCAATTAGTCAGCAACCATAGTCCCGCCCCTAACTCCGCCCATCCC
GCCCCTAACTCCGCCCAGTTCCGCCCATTCTCCGCCCCATGGCTGACTAATTTTTTTTATTTATGCAGAG
GCCGAGGCCGCCTCGGCTTCTGAGCTATTCCAGAAGTAGTGAGGAGGCTTTTTTGGAGGCCTAGGCTTTT
GCAAAAAGCTTACCATGACCGAGTACAAGCCCACGGTGCGCCTCGCCACCCGCGACGACGTCCCCAGGGC
CGTACGCACCCTCGCCGCCGCGTTCGCCGACTACCCCGCCACGCGCCACACCGTCGATCCGGACCGCCAC
ATCGAGCGGGTCACCGAGCTGCAAGAACTCTTCCTCACGCGCGTCGGGCTCGACATCGGCAAGGTGTGGG
TCGCGGACGACGGCGCCGCGGTGGCGGTCTGGACCACGCCGGAGAGCGTCGAAGCGGGGGCGGTGTTCGC
CGAGATCGGCCCGCGCATGGCCGAGTTGAGCGGTTCCCGGCTGGCCGCGCAGCAACAGATGGAAGGCCTC
CTGGCGCCGCACCGGCCCAAGGAGCCCGCGTGGTTCCTGGCCACCGTCGGCGTGTCGCCCGACCACCAGG
GCAAGGGTCTGGGCAGCGCCGTCGTGCTCCCCGGAGTGGAGGCGGCCGAGCGCGCCGGGGTGCCCGCCTT
CCTGGAGACCTCCGCGCCCCGCAACCTCCCCTTCTACGAGCGGCTCGGCTTCACCGTCACCGCCGACGTC
GAGTGCCCGAAGGACCGCGCGACCTGGTGCATGACCCGCAAGCCCGGTGCCTGACGCCCGCCCCACGACC
CGCAGCGCCCGACCGAAAGGAGCGCACGACCCCATGCATCTCGAAGGTAAGCCTATCCCTAACCCTCTCC
TCGGTCTCGATTCTACGCGTACCGGTCATCATCACCATCACCATTGAGTTTAAACCCGCTGATCAGCCTC
GACTGTGCCTTCTAGTTGCCAGCCATCTGTTGTTTGCCCCTCCCCCGTGCCTTCCTTGACCCTGGAAGGT
GCCACTCCCACTGTCCTTTCCTAATAAAATGAGGAAATTGCATCGCATTGTCTGAGTAGGTGTCATTCTA
TTCTGGGGGGTGGGGTGGGGCAGGACAGCAAGGGGGAGGATTGGGAAGACAATAGCAGGCATGCTGGGGA
TGCGGTGGGCTCCATGGCTTCTGAGGCGGAAAGAACCAGCTGGGGCTCGATACCGTCGACCTCTAGCTAG
AGCTTGGCGTAATCATGGTCATAGCTGTTTCCTGTGTGAAATTGTTATCCGCTCACAATTCCACACAACA
TACGAGCCGGAAGCATAAAGTGTAAAGCCTAGGGTGCCTAATGAGTGAGCTAACTCACATTAATTGCGTT
GCGCTCACTGCCCGCTTTCCAGTCGGGAAACCTGTCGTGCCAGCTGCATTAATGAATCGGCCAACGCGCG
GGGAGAGGCGGTTTGCGTATTGGGCGCTCTTCCGCTTCCTCGCTCACTGACTCGCTGCGCTCGGTCGTTC
GGCTGCGGCGAGCGGTATCAGCTCACTCAAAGGCGGTAATACGGTTATCCACAGAATCAGGGGATAACGC
AGGAAAGAACATGTGAGCAAAAGGCCAGCAAAAGGCCAGGAACCGTAAAAAGGCCGCGTTGCTGGCGTTT
TTCCATAGGCTCCGCCCCCCTGACGAGCATCACAAAAATCGACGCTCAAGTCAGAGGTGGCGAAACCCGA
CAGGACTATAAAGATACCAGGCGTTTCCCCCTGGAAGCTCCCTCGTGCGCTCTCCTGTTCCGACCCTGCC
GCTTACCGGATACCTGTCCGCCTTTCTCCCTTCGGGAAGCGTGGCGCTTTCTCAATGCTCACGCTGTAGG
TATCTCAGTTCGGTGTAGGTCGTTCGCTCCAAGCTGGGCTGTGTGCACGAACCCCCCGTTCAGCCCGACC
GCTGCGCCTTATCCGGTAACTATCGTCTTGAGTCCAACCCGGTAAGACACGACTTATCGCCACTGGCAGC
AGCCACTGGTAACAGGATTAGCAGAGCGAGGTATGTAGGCGGTGCTACAGAGTTCTTGAAGTGGTGGCCT
AACTACGGCTACACTAGAAGGACAGTATTTGGTATCTGCGCTCTGCTGAAGCCAGTTACCTTCGGAAAAA
GAGTTGGTAGCTCTTGATCCGGCAAACAAACCACCGCTGGTAGCGGTGGTTTTTTTGTTTGCAAGCAGCA
GATTACGCGCAGAAAAAAAGGATCTCAAGAAGATCCTTTGATCTTTTCTACGGGGTCTGACGCTCAGTGG
AACGAAAACTCACGTTAAGGGATTTTGGTCATGAGATTATCAAAAAGGATCTTCACCTAGATCCTTTTAA
ATTAAAAATGAAGTTTTAAATCAATCTAAAGTATATATGAGTAAACTTGGTCTGACAGTTACCAATGCTT
AATCAGTGAGGCACCTATCTCAGCGATCTGTCTATTTCGTTCATCCATAGTTGCCTGACTCCCCGTCGTG
TAGATAACTACGATACGGGAGGGCTTACCATCTGGCCCCAGTGCTGCAATGATACCGCGAGACCCACGCT
CACCGGCTCCAGATTTATCAGCAATAAACCAGCCAGCCGGAAGGGCCGAGCGCAGAAGTGGTCCTGCAAC
TTTATCCGCCTCCATCCAGTCTATTAATTGTTGCCGGGAAGCTAGAGTAAGTAGTTCGCCAGTTAATAGT
T
