>Addgene plasmid #49236 | pJFA344C7 | addgene partial sequence | sequence record 75948 | EF1a-F 5'-TCAAGCCTCAGACAGTGGTTC-3'
AGCGGCCGCCACCATGGCCCCCAAGAAGAAGAGGAAGGTGGGCATTCACCGCGGGGTACCTATGGTGGAC
TTGAGGACACTCGGTTATTCGCAACAGCAACAGGAGAAAATCAAGCCTAAGGTCAGGAGCACCGTCGCGC
AACACCACGAGGCGCTTGTGGGGCATGGCTTCACTCATGCGCATATTGTCGCGCTTTCACAGCACCCTGC
GGCGCTTGGGACGGTGGCTGTCAAATACCAAGATATGATTGCGGCCCTGCCCGAAGCCACGCACGAGGCA
ATTGTAGGGGTCGGTAAACAGTGGTCGGGAGCGCGAGCACTTGAGGCGCTGCTGACTGTGGCGGGTGAGC
TTAGGGGGCCTCCGCTCCAGCTCGACACCGGGCAGCTGCTGAAGATCGCGAAGAGAGGGGGAGTAACAGC
GGTAGAGGCAGTGCACGCCTGGCGCAATGCGCTCACCGGGGCCCCCTTGAACAGAGACGATCTAGAGCTA
GACGTCTCGCTGACACCCGAACAGGTGGTCGCCATTGCTTCTAACATCGGAGGACGGCCAGCCTTGGAGA
GCATTGTGGCCCAGCTGTCCAGGCCGGACCCTGCCCTGGCCGCGTTAACCAACGACCACCTCGTCGCCTT
GGCCTGCCTCGGCGGACGTCCTGCGCTGGATGCAGTGAAAAAGGGATTGCCGCACGCGCCGGCCTTGATC
AAAAGAACCAATCGCCGTATTCCCGAACGCACATCCCATCGCGTTGCCGACCACGCGCAAGTGGTTCGCG
TGCTGGGTTTTTTCCAGTGCCACTCCCACCCAGCGCAAGCATTTGATGACGCCATGACGCAGTTCGGGAT
GAGCGGAGGAGGATCCCTGCCCACCTGCAGCTGTCTTGATCGAGTTATACAAAAAGACAAAGGCCCATAT
TATACACACCTTGGGGCAGGA
