>Addgene plasmid #49236 | pJFA344C7 | addgene partial sequence | sequence record 76770 | TAL-F2
TGCCGCACGCGCCGGCCTTGATCAAAAGAACCAATCGCCGTATTCCCGAACGCACATCCCATCGCGTTGC
CGACCACGCGCAAGTGGTTCGCGTGCTGGGTTTTTTCCAGTGCCACTCCCACCCAGCGCAAGCATTTGAT
GACGCCATGACGCAGTTCGGGATGAGCGGAGGAGGATCCCTGCCCACCTGCAGCTGTCTTGATCGAGTTA
TACAAAAAGACAAAGGCCCATATTATACACACCTTGGGGCAGGACCAAGTGTTGCTGCTGTCAGGGAAAT
CATGGAGAATAGGTATGGTCAAAAAGGAAACGCAATAAGGATAGAAATAGTAGTGTACACCGGTAAAGAA
GGGAAAAGCTCTCATGGGTGTCCAATTGCTAAGTGGGTTTTAAGAAGAAGCAGTGATGAAGAAAAAGTTC
TTTGTTTGGTCCGGCAGCGTACAGGCCACCACTGTCCAACTGCTGTGATGGTGGTGCTCATCATGGTGTG
GGATGGCATCCCTCTTCCAATGGCCGACCGGCTATACACAGAGCTCACAGAGAATCTAAAGTCATACAAT
GGGCACCCTACCGACAGAAGATGCACCCTCAATGAAAATCGTACCTGTACATGTCAAGGAATTGATCCAG
AGACTTGTGGAGCTTCATTCTCTTTTGGCTGTTCATGGAGTATGTACTTTAATGGCTGTAAGTTTGGTAG
AAGCCCAAGCCCCAGAAGATTTAGAATTGATCCAAGCTCTCCCTTACATGAAAAAAACCTTGAAGATAAC
TTACAGAGTTTGGCTACACGATTAGCTCCAATTTATAAGCAGTATGCTCCAGTAGCTTACCAAAATCA
